Addgene plasmid #173521: pICSL86977OD:PITG_09160
Purpose: This is a binary plasmid that can be transferred into Agrobacterium and used to transiently express the protein encoded by the insert in plants by agro-infiltration.
Depositing lab: Sophien Kamoun. Depositing organization: Sainsbury Laboratory, Norwich. Publication: Plant pathogens convergently evolved to counteract redundant nodes of an NLR immune receptor network. Derevnina L, Contreras MP, Adachi H, Upson J, Vergara Cruces A, Xie R, Sklenar J, Menke FLH, Mugford ST, MacLean D, Ma W, Hogenhout SA, Goverse A, Maqbool A, Wu CH, Kamoun S. PLoS Biol. 2021 Aug 23;19(8):e3001136. doi: 10.1371/journal.pbio.3001136. PubMed 34424903.
Backbone
  Vector backbone: pICSL86977OD
  Backbone manufacturer: Youles SynBio plasmids
  Backbone size w/o insert (bp): 8678
  Vector type: Plant Expression
  Selectable markers: Basta
Growth in bacteria
  Bacterial resistance: Kanamycin, 50 μg/mL
  Growth temperature: 37°C
  Growth strain: DH5alpha
  Copy number: High Copy
Gene/Insert
  Gene/Insert name: PITG_09160_T30-4
  Species: Phytophthora infestans
  Promoter: 35S
  Cloning method: Restriction Enzyme; 5′ cloning site unknown (unknown if destroyed); 3′ cloning site unknown (unknown if destroyed)
Terms and licenses: Academic/Nonprofit Terms; Industry Terms: Not Available to Industry
How to cite: pICSL86977OD:PITG_09160 was a gift from Sophien Kamoun (Addgene plasmid # 173521 ; http://n2t.net/addgene:173521 ; RRID:Addgene_173521)
