[The description below was written by a language model from this plasmid's Addgene catalogue record and pLannotate feature annotations shown in this document.]
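Description:
pICSL86977OD:PITG_09160 is a binary plant expression plasmid built on the pICSL86977OD backbone, designed to be moved into Agrobacterium and used for transient protein expression in plants by agro-infiltration. It replicates in E. coli from a high-copy ColE1/pUC-type origin. The pVS1 module (oriV, RepA replication protein and StaA stability protein) supports replication and stable maintenance in Agrobacterium. Bacterial selection is by kanamycin, through an aminoglycoside phosphotransferase gene annotated as driven by the bla (AmpR) promoter.

The transferred region lies between nopaline-type left and right T-DNA border repeats and holds two cassettes. The payload is PITG_09160 from Phytophthora infestans strain T30-4. The annotation matches this short coding sequence, as a fragment, to the effector CRE8, which is described as contributing to virulence by suppressing both PAMP-triggered and effector-triggered plant defences. It is expressed from the strong constitutive CaMV 35S promoter, with the TMV Ω leader acting as a translational enhancer, and terminated by the octopine synthase terminator. A CaMV-derived stretch annotated upstream of the promoter as a fragment of a viral protein is probably extended 35S upstream sequence rather than an expressed gene. No epitope tag is annotated, and the cloning sites are not recorded. The second cassette is NOS promoter–bar–NOS terminator. It encodes phosphinothricin acetyltransferase and gives Basta (glufosinate) resistance, should stable plant selection be wanted.

The sequenced record is 8,386 nt, which is smaller than the listed size of the empty backbone. This suggests that the insert replaced a stuffer or dropout fragment during cloning. The associated publication title points to use in studies of how pathogen effectors counteract NLR immune receptor networks.
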