Features (pLannotate 1.2.2; 17 found; start..end, strand, type, name):
    621..645     -  misc_feature   RB T-DNA repeat: right border repeat from nopaline C58 T-DNA
    712..1419    -  terminator     OCS terminator: octopine synthase terminator
   1430..1726    -  CDS            CRE8 (fragment): CRE8_PHYIT - Experimental evidence at transcript level: Swiss-Prot protein existence level 2. Effector that is involved in host plant infection. Contributes to virulence during the early infection stage, by inhibiting plant defense responses induced by both PAMP-triggered immunity (PTI) and effector-triggered immunity (ETI). From Phytophthora infestans (strain T30-4) (Potato late blight fungus).
   1738..1791    -  misc_feature   TMV Ω: translational enhancer from the tobacco mosaic virus 5'-leader sequence (Gallie et al., 1988)
   1820..2165    -  promoter       CaMV 35S promoter: strong constitutive promoter from cauliflower mosaic virus
   1822..1868    -  promoter       minimal CaMV 35S promoter: minimal 35S promoter from cauliflower mosaic virus
   2349..3155    -  CDS            IBMP_CAMVB (fragment): Experimental evidence at protein level: Swiss-Prot protein existence level 1. Enhances the ribosomal termination-reinitiation event leading to the translation of major open reading frames on the polycistronic viral RNAs. From Cauliflower mosaic virus (strain Bari 1) (CaMV).
   3198..3450    -  terminator     NOS terminator: nopaline synthase terminator and poly(A) signal
   3481..4029    -  CDS            bar: PAT_STRHY - Experimental evidence at protein level: Swiss-Prot protein existence level 1. Inactivates phosphinothricin (PPT) by transfer of an acetyl group from acetyl CoA. Can also acetylate demethylphosphinothricin but not PTT or glutamate. This enzyme is an effector of phosphinothricin tripeptide (PTT or bialaphos) resistance. From Streptomyces hygroscopicus. Introduced by genetic manipulation and expressed in glufosinate-tolerant maize by Dekalb Genetics.
   4050..4232    -  promoter       NOS promoter: nopaline synthase promoter NOS promoter
   4427..4451    -  misc_feature   LB T-DNA repeat: left border repeat from nopaline C58 T-DNA
   4587..5175    -  rep_origin     ori: high-copy-number ColE1/pMB1/pBR322/pUC origin of replication
   5346..6140    -  CDS            KanR: aminoglycoside phosphotransferase; aphA-3; confers resistance to kanamycin
   6141..6245    -  promoter       AmpR promoter: bla
   6307..6501    -  rep_origin     pVS1 oriV: origin of replication for the Pseudomonas plasmid pVS1 (Heeb et al., 2000)
   6567..7640    -  CDS            pVS1 RepA: replication protein from the Pseudomonas plasmid pVS1 (Heeb et al., 2000)
   8069..312     -  CDS            pVS1 StaA (across the origin): stability protein from the Pseudomonas plasmid pVS1 (Heeb et al., 2000)
>Addgene plasmid #173521 | pICSL86977OD:PITG_09160 | addgene full sequence | sequence record 342201 | Addgene NGS Result
CGGAATCAGCACGAAGTCGGCTGCCTTGATCGCGGACACAGCCAAGTCCGCCGCCTGGGGCGCTCCGTCG
ATCACTACGAAGTCGCGCCGGCCGATGGCCTTCACGTCGCGGTCAATCGTCGGGCGGTCGATGCCGACAA
CGGTTAGCGGTTGATCTTCCCGCACGGCCGCCCAATCGCGGGCACTGCCCTGGGGATCGGAATCGACTAA
CAGAACATCGGCCCCGGCGAGTTGCAGGGCGCGGGCTAGATGGGTTGCGATGGTCGTCTTGCCTGACCCG
CCTTTCTGGTTAAGTACAGCGATAACCTTCATGCGTTCCCCTTGCGTATTTGTTTATTTACTCATCGCAT
CATATACGCAGCGACCGCATGACGCAAGCTGTTTTACTCAAATACACATCACCTTTTTAGACGGCGGCGC
TCGGTTTCTTCAGCGGCCAAGCTGGCCGGCCAGGCCGCCAGCTTGGCATCAGACAAACCGGCCAGGATTT
CATGCAGCCGCACGGCTGACTCCCGAGGGGAACCCTGTGGTTGGCATGCACATACAAATGGACGAACGGA
TAAACCTTTTCACGCCCTTTTAAATATCCGATTATTCTAATAAACGCTCTTTTCTCTTAGGTTTACCCGC
CAATATATCCTGTCAAACACTGATAGTTTAAACGGATCACTTCGTGTCCCTCGGTCACATGTGCATCCTC
TAGTAGCGGTCCTGCTGAGCCTCGACATGTTGTCGCAAAATTCGCCCTGGACCCGCCCAACGATTTGTCG
TCACTGTCAAGGTTTGACCTGCACTTCATTTGGGGCCCACATACACCAAAAAAATGCTGCATAATTCTCG
GGGCAGCAAGTCGGTTACCCGGCCGCCGTGCTGGACCGGGTTGAATGGTGCCCGTAACTTTCGGTAGAGC
GGACGGCCAATACTCAACTTCAAGGAATCTCACCCATGCGCGCCGGCGGGGAACCGGAGTTCCCTTCAGT
GAGCGTTATTAGTTCGCCGCTCGGTGTGTCGTAGATACTAGCCCCTGGGGCACTTTTGAAATTTGAATAA
GATTTATGTAATCAGTCTTTTAGGTTTGACCGGTTCTGCCGCTTTTTTTAAAATTGGATTTGTAATAATA
AAACGCAATTGTTTGTTATTGTGGCGCTCTATCATAGATGTCGCTATAAACCTATTCAGCACAATATATT
GTTTTCATTTTAATATTGTACATATAAGTAGTAGGGTACAATCAGTAAATTGAACGGAGAATATTATTCA
TAAAAATACGATAGTAACGGGTGATATATTCATTAGAATGAACCGAAACCGGCGGTAAGGATCTGAGCTA
CACATGCTCAGGTTTTTTACAACGTGCACAACAGAATTGAAAGCAAATATCATGCGATCATAGGCTTCTC
GCATATCTCATTAAAGCAGGACAAGCTCAAGCCTTGTTGTTCTGCTCCTTCTTGATCAAGAACTTCACGT
ACCTCTTCACAGTCTTAAGCCTCTCAGCGTCAGTGAACTGCTTGTCTCCCTTCAACATCTTCAACATAGA
AGCCCTTCCCATTCCCACAGCGTCAGCGAAAGCGAAGATCTTGTCCACCTTGTCGTCCACCATTGCAGCC
ACGTGCCTGATCACAGCCAAGTTAGAAGTCTTTTCCAACTTGTCCAAAGGAGAAAGAGACTTAGTCTTGA
ACACCTGGTCCAACACCTTAGCAGCAGCCTCCTTCTGAGCGTTCACCATTGTATCGATAATTGTAAATGT
AATTGTAATGTTGTTTGTTGTTTGTTGTTGTTGGTAATTGTTGTAAAAATGAGCTCTTATACTCGAGCGT
GTCCTCTCCAAATGAAATGAACTTCCTTATATAGAGGAAGGGTCTTGCGAAGGATAGTGGGATTGTGCGT
CATCCCTTACGTCAGTGGAGATGTCACATCAATCCACTTGCTTTGTAGACGTGGTTGGAACCTCTTCTTT
TTCCACGATGCTCCTCGTGGGTGGGGGTCCATCTTTGGGACCACTGTCGGCAGAGAGATCTTGAATGATA
GCCTTTCCTTTATCGCAATGATGGCATTTGTAGGAGCCACCTTCCTTTTCTACTGTCCTTTCGATGAAGT
GACAGATAGCTGGGCAATGGAATCCGAGGAGGTTTCCCGAAATTATCCTTTGTTGAAAAGTCTCAATAGC
CCTTTGATCTTCTGAGACTGTATCTTTGACATTTTTGGAGTAGACCAGAGTGTCGTGCTCCACCATGTTG
ACGAAGATTTTCTTCTTGTCATTGAGTCGTAAAAGACTCTGTATGAACTGTTCGCCAGTCTTGACGGCGA
GTTCTGTTAGATCCTCGATTTGAATCTTAGACTCCATGCATGGCCTTAGATTCAGTAGGAACTACCTTTT
TAGAGACTCCAATCTCTATTACTTGCCTTGGTTTATGAAGCAAGCCTTGAATCGTCCATACTGGAATAGT
ACTTCTGATCTTGAGAAATATGTCTTTCTCTGTGTTCTTGATGCAATTAGTCCTGAATCTTTTGACTGCA
TCTTTAACCTTCTTGGGAAGGTATTTGATCTCCTGGAGATTGTTACTCGGGTAGATCGTCTTGATGAGAC
TTGCTGCGTAGGCCTCTCTAACCATCTGTGGGTCAGCATTCTTTCTGAAATTGAAGAGGCTAACCTTCTC
ATTATCAGTGGTGAACATAGTGTCGTCACCTTCACCTTCGAACTTCCTTCCTAGATCGTAAAGATAGAGG
AAATCGTCCATTGTAATCTCCGGGGCAAAGGAGATCTCTTTTGGGGCTGGATCACTGCTGGGCCTTTTGG
TTCCTAGCGTGAGCCAGTGGGCTTTTTGCTTTGGTGGGCTTGTTAGGGCCTTAGCAAAGCTCTTGGGCTT
GAGTTGAGCTTCTCCTTTGGGGATGAAGTTCAACCTGTCTGTTTGCTGACTTGTTGTGTACGCGTCAGCT
GCTGCTCTTGCCTCTGTAATAGTGGCAAATTTCTTGTGTGCAACTCCGGGAACGCCGTTTGTTGCCGCCT
TTGTACAACCCCAGTCATCGTATATACCGGCATGTGGACCGTTATACACAACGTAGTAGTTGATATGAGG
GTGTTGAATACCCGATTCTGCTCTGAGAGGAGCAACTGTGCTGTTAAGCTCAGATTTTTGTGGGATTGGA
ATTCCTCCAAGCTTGAATTCTTGCAGCGCTCCAATTCAGCAAGCGTCGATCTAGTAACATAGATGACACC
GCGCGCGATAATTTATCCTAGTTTGCGCGCTATATTTTGTTTTCTATCGCGTATTAAATGTATAATTGCG
GGACTCTAATCATAAAAACCCATCTCATAAATAACGTCATGCATTACATGTTAATTATTACATGCTTAAC
GTAATTCAACAGAAATTATATGATAATCATCGCAAGACCGGCAACAGGATTCAATCTTAAGAAACTTTAT
TGCCAAATGTTTGAACGATCTGCTTGACTCTAGATCCAGAGTCCCGCTCAAATCTCAGTCACAGGAAGAA
CAGGTCTAGGAGGAACAGGAAGAGAGAAATCAAGCTGCCAGAATCCCACATCATGCCAATTTCCATGTTT
GAAACCAGCAGCTCTAAGCATTCCCCTAGGAGCATAACCAAGAGCCTCATGCATCCTCACAGAAGGATCA
TTAGGAAGTCCAATCACAGCAACCACAGACTTGAAACCCTGAGCCTCCAAAGACTTCAAAAGATGAGTGT
AAAGAGTAGATCCAAGACCAGTTCTTTGATGCCTAGGAGACACGTAAACAGTAGACTCAGCAGTCCAATC
GTAAGCATTCCTAGCCTTCCAAGGACCAGCATAAGCAATACCAGCCACTTCACCATCCACTTCAGCAACA
AGCCAAGGATACCTCTCTCTAAGCCTCACAAGATCATCAGTCCACTCTTGTGGTTCTTGAGGCTCAGTCC
TGAAATTCACAGTAGAAGTCTCAATGTAATGATTCACAATAGTGCACACAGCAGGCATATCAGCCTCAGT
AGCCCTTCTAATATCAGCAGGCCTTCTTTCAGGAGACATGCGAAACGATCCAGATCCGGTGCAGATTATT
TGGATTGAGAGTGAATATGAGACTCTAATTGGATACCGAGGGGAATTTATGGAACGTCAGTGGAGCATTT
TGACAAGAAATATTTGCTAGCTGATAGTGACCTTAGGCGACTTTTGAACGCGCAATAATGGTTTCTGACG
TATGTGCTTAGCTCATTAAACTCCAGAAACCCGCGGCTGAGTGGCTCCTTCAACGTTGCGGTTCTGTCAG
TTCCAAACGTAAAACGGCTTGTCCCGCGTCATCGGCGGGGGTCATAACGTGACTCCCTTAATTCTCCGCT
CCGGATCCGAATTCGGCACAGAGTGTTCAACCCCAGTACATTAAAAACGTCCGCAATGTGTTATTAAGTT
GTCTAAGCGTCAATTTGTTTACACCACAATATATCCTGCCACCAGCCAGCCAACAGCTCCCCGACCGGCA
GCTCGGCACAAAATCACCACTCGATACAGGCAGCCCATCAACCATGACTACTGTCCGGTCCAACAGATCC
GAGCAGGAACCGTAAAAAGGCCGCGTTGCTGGCGTTTTTCCATAGGCTCCGCCCCCCTGACGAGCATCAC
AAAAATCGACGCTCAAGTCAGAGGTGGCGAAACCCGACAGGACTATAAAGATACCAGGCGTTTCCCCCTG
GAAGCTCCCTCGTGCGCTCTCCTGTTCCGACCCTGCCGCTTACCGGATACCTGTCCGCCTTTCTCCCTTC
GGGAAGCGTGGCGCTTTCTCATAGCTCACGCTGTAGGTATCTCAGTTCGGTGTAGGTCGTTCGCTCCAAG
CTGGGCTGTGTGCACGAACCCCCCGTTCAGCCCGACCGCTGCGCCTTATCCGGTAACTATCGTCTTGAGT
CCAACCCGGTAAGACACGACTTATCGCCACTGGCAGCAGCCACTGGTAACAGGATTAGCAGAGCGAGGTA
TGTAGGCGGTGCTACAGAGTTCTTGAAGTGGTGGCCTAACTACGGCTACACTAGAAGAACAGTATTTGGT
ATCTGCGCTCTGCTGAAGCCAGTTACCTTCGGAAAAAGAGTTGGTAGCTCTTGATCCGGCAAACAAACCA
CCGCTGGTAGCGGTGGTTTTTTTGTTTGCAAGCAGCAGATTACGCGCAGAAAAAAAGGATCTCAAGAAGA
TCCTTTGATCTTTTCTACGGGGTCTGACGCTCAGTGGAACGAAAACTCACGTTAAGGGATTTTGGTCATG
AGATTATCAAAAAGGATCTTCACCTAGATCCTTTTAAATTAAAAATGAAGTTTTAAATCAATCTAAAGTA
TATATGAGTAAACTTGGTCTGACAGCTAAAACAATTCATCCAGTAAAATATAATATTTTATTTTCTCCCA
ATCAGGCTTGATCCCCAGTAAGTCAAAAAATAGCTCGACATACTGTTCTTCCCCGATATCCTCCCTGAGC
GACCGGACGCAGAAGGCAATGTCATACCACTTGTCCGCCCTGCCGCTTCTCCCAAGATCAATAAAGCCAC
TTACTTTGCCATCTTTCACAAAGATGTTGCTGTCTCCCAGGTCGCCGTGGGAAAAGACAAGTTCCTCTTC
GGGCTTTTCCGTCTTTAAAAAATCATACAGCTCGCGCGGATCTTTAAATGGAGTGTCCTCTTCCCAGTTT
TCGCAATCCACATCGGCCAGATCGTTATTCAGTAAGTAATCCAATTCGGCTAAGCGGCTGTCTAAGCTAT
TCGTATAGGGACAATCCGATATGTCGATGGAGTGAAAGAGCCTGATGCACTCCGCATACAGCTCGATAAT
CTTTTCAGGGCTTTGTTCATCTTCATACTCTTCCGAGCAAAGGACGCCATCGGCCTCACTCATGAGCAGA
TTGCTCCAGCCATCATGCCGTTCAAAGTGCAGGACCTTTGGAACAGGCAGCTTTCCTTCCAGCCATAGCA
TCATGTCCTTTTCCCGTTCCACATCATAGGTGGTCCCTTTATACCGGCTGTCCGTCATTTTTAAATATAG
GTTTTCATTTTCTCCCACCAGCTTATATACCTTAGCAGGAGACATTCCTTCCGTATCTTTTACGCAGCGG
TATTTTTCGATCAGTTTTTTCAATTCCGGTGATATTCTCATTTTAGCCATACTCTTCCTTTTTCAATATT
ATTGAAGCATTTATCAGGGTTATTGTCTCATGAGCGGATACATATTTGAATGTATTTAGAAAAATAAACA
AATAGGGGTTCCGCGCACTCGGAGCCTTGATGTGGGCGCTTTTTGCAGCTGTTCGGCTGTGCGCTGGCCA
GACAGTTATGCACAGGCCAGGCGGGTTTTAAGAGTTTTAATAAGTTTTAAAGAGTTTTAGGCGGAAAAAT
CGCCTTTTTTCTCTTTTATATCAGTCACTTACATGTGTGACCGGTTCCCAATGTACGGCTTTGGGTTCCC
AATGTACGGGTTCCGGTTCCCAATGTACGGCTTTGGGTTCCCAATGTACGTGCTATCCACAGGAAAGAAG
CTTTTTCGACCTTTTTCCCCTGCTAGGGCAATTTGCCCTAGCATCTGCTCCGTACATTAGGAACCGGCGG
ATGCTTCGCCCTCGATCAGGTTGCGGTAGCGCATGACTAGGATCGGGCCAGCCTGCCCCGCCTCCTCCTT
CAAATCGTACTCCGGCAGGTCATTTGACCCGATCAGCTTGCGCACGGTGAAACAGAACTTCTTGAACTCT
CCGGCGCTGCCACTGCGTTCGTAGATCGTCTTGAACAACCATCTGGCTTCTGCCTTGCCTGCGGCGCGGC
GTGCCAGGCGGTAGAGAAAACGGCCGATGCCGGGATCGATCAAAAAGTAATCGGGGTGAACCGTCAGCAC
GTCCGGGTTCTTGCCTTCTGTGATCTCGCGGTACATCCAATCAGCTAGCTCGATCTCGATGTACTCCGGC
CGCCCGGTTTCGCTCTTTACGATCTTGTAGCGGCTAATCAAGGCTTCACCCTCGGATACCGTCACCAGGC
GGCCGTTCTTGGCCTTCTTCGTACGCTGCATGGCAACGTGCGTGGTGTTTAACCGAATGCAGGTTTCTAC
CAGGTCGTCTTTCTGCTTTCCGCCATCGGCTCGCCGGCAGAACTTGAGTACGTCCGCAACGTGTGGACGG
AACACGCGGCCGGGCTTGTCTCCCTTCCCTTCCCGGTATCGGTTCATGGATTCGGTTAGATGGGAAACCG
CCATCAGTACCAGGTCGTAATCCCACACACTGGCCATGCCGGCCGGCCCTGCGGAAACCTCTACGTGCCC
GTCTGGAAGCTCGTAGCGGATCACCTCGCCAGCTCGTCGGTCACGCTTCGACAGACGGAAAACGGCCACG
TCCATGATGCTGCGACTATCGCGGGTGCCCACGTCATAGAGCATCGGAACGAAAAAATCTGGTTGCTCGT
CGCCCTTGGGCGGCTTCCTAATCGACGACGCACCGGCTGCCGGCGGTTGCCGGGATTCTTTGCGGATTCG
ATCAGCGGCCGCTTGCCACGATTCACCGGGGCGTGCTTCTGCCTCGATGCGTTGCCGCTGGGCGGCCTGC
GCGGCCTTCAACTTCTCCACCAGGTCATCACCCAGCGCCGCGCCGATTTGTACCGGGCCGGATGGTTTGC
GACCGCTCACGCCGATTCCTCGGGCTTGGGGGTTCCAGTGCCATTGCAGGGCCGGCAGACAACCCAGCCG
CTTACGCCTGGCCAACCGCCCGTTCCTCCACACATGGGGCATTCCACGGCGTCGGTGCCTGGTTGTTCTT
GATTTTCCATGCCGCCTCCTTTAGCCGCTAAAATTCATCTACTCATTTATTCATTTGCTCATTTACTCTG
GTAGCTGCGCGATGTATTCAGATAGCAGCTCGGTAATGGTCTTGCCTTGGCGTACCGCGTACATCTTCAG
CTTGGTGTGATCCTCCGCCGGCAACTGAAAGTTGACCCGCTTCATGGCTGGCGTGTCTGCCAGGCTGGCC
AACGTTGCAGCCTTGCTGCTGCGTGCGCTCGGACGGCCGGCACTTAGCGTGTTTGTGCTTTTGCTCATTT
TCTCTTTACCTCATTAACTCAAATGAGTTTTGATTTAATTTCAGCGGCCAGCGCCTGGACCTCGCGGGCA
GCGTCGCCCTCGGGTTCTGATTCAAGAACGGTTGTGCCGGCGGCGGCAGTGCCTGGGTAGCTCACGCGCT
GCGTGATACGGGACTCAAGAATGGGCAGCTCGTACCCGGCCAGCGCCTCGGCAACCTCACCGCCGATGCG
CGTGCCTTTGATCGCCCGCGACACGACAAAGGCCGCTTGTAGCCTTCCATCCGTGACCTCAATGCGCTGC
TTAACCAGCTCCACCAGGTCGGCGGTGGCCCATATGTCGTAAGGGCTTGGCTGCAC
